>Addgene plasmid #116642 | pHAGE-PTPN11-E76Q | addgene full sequence | sequence record 247036 | Addgene NGS Result
TGGAAGGGCTAATTCACTCCCAAAGAAGACAAGATATCCTTGATCTGTGGATCTACCACACACAAGGCTA
CTTCCCTGATTAGCAGAACTACACACCAGGGCCAGGGGTCAGATATCCACTGACCTTTGGATGGTGCTAC
AAGCTAGTACCAGTTGAGCCAGATAAGGTAGAAGAGGCCAATAAAGGAGAGAACACCAGCTTGTTACACC
CTGTGAGCCTGCATGGGATGGATGACCCGGAGAGAGAAGTGTTAGAGTGGAGGTTTGACAGCCGCCTAGC
ATTTCATCACGTGGCCCGAGAGCTGCATCCGGAGTACTTCAAGAACTGCTGATATCGAGCTTGCTACAAG
GGACTTTCCGCTGGGGACTTTCCAGGGAGGCGTGGCCTGGGCGGGACTGGGGAGTGGCGAGCCCTCAGAT
CCTGCATATAAGCAGCTGCTTTTTGCCTGTACTGGGTCTCTCTGGTTAGACCAGATCTGAGCCTGGGAGC
TCTCTGGCTAACTAGGGAACCCACTGCTTAAGCCTCAATAAAGCTTGCCTTGAGTGCTTCAAGTAGTGTG
TGCCCGTCTGTTGTGTGACTCTGGTAACTAGAGATCCCTCAGACCCTTTTAGTCAGTGTGGAAAATCTCT
AGCAGTGGCGCCCGAACAGGGACTTGAAAGCGAAAGGGAAACCAGAGGAGCTCTCTCGACGCAGGACTCG
GCTTGCTGAAGCGCGCACGGCAAGAGGCGAGGGGCGGCGACTGGTGAGTACGCCAAAAATTTTGACTAGC
GGAGGCTAGAAGGAGAGAGATGGGTGCGAGAGCGTCAGTATTAAGCGGGGGAGAATTAGATCGCGATGGG
AAAAAATTCGGTTAAGGCCAGGGGGAAAGAAAAAATATAAATTAAAACATATAGTATGGGCAAGCAGGGA
GCTAGAACGATTCGCAGTTAATCCTGGCCTGTTAGAAACATCAGAAGGCTGTAGACAAATACTGGGACAG
CTACAACCATCCCTTCAGACAGGATCAGAAGAACTTAGATCATTATATAATACAGTAGCAACCCTCTATT
GTGTGCATCAAAGGATAGAGATAAAAGACACCAAGGAAGCTTTAGACAAGATAGAGGAAGAGCAAAACAA
AAGTAAGACCACCGCACAGCAAGCGGCCGGCCGCTGATCTTCAGACCTGGAGGAGGAGATATGAGGGACA
ATTGGAGAAGTGAATTATATAAATATAAAGTAGTAAAAATTGAACCATTAGGAGTAGCACCCACCAAGGC
AAAGAGAAGAGTGGTGCAGAGAGAAAAAAGAGCAGTGGGAATAGGAGCTTTGTTCCTTGGGTTCTTGGGA
GCAGCAGGAAGCACTATGGGCGCAGCGTCAATGACGCTGACGGTACAGGCCAGACAATTATTGTCTGGTA
TAGTGCAGCAGCAGAACAATTTGCTGAGGGCTATTGAGGCGCAACAGCATCTGTTGCAACTCACAGTCTG
GGGCATCAAGCAGCTCCAGGCAAGAATCCTGGCTGTGGAAAGATACCTAAAGGATCAACAGCTCCTGGGG
ATTTGGGGTTGCTCTGGAAAACTCATTTGCACCACTGCTGTGCCTTGGAATGCTAGTTGGAGTAATAAAT
CTCTGGAACAGATTTGGAATCACACGACCTGGATGGAGTGGGACAGAGAAATTAACAATTACACAAGCTT
AATACACTCCTTAATTGAAGAATCGCAAAACCAGCAAGAAAAGAATGAACAAGAATTATTGGAATTAGAT
AAATGGGCAAGTTTGTGGAATTGGTTTAACATAACAAATTGGCTGTGGTATATAAAATTATTCATAATGA
TAGTAGGAGGCTTGGTAGGTTTAAGAATAGTTTTTGCTGTACTTTCTATAGTGAATAGAGTTAGGCAGGG
ATATTCACCATTATCGTTTCAGACCCACCTCCCAACCCCGAGGGGACCCGACAGGCCCGAAGGAATAGAA
GAAGAAGGTGGAGAGAGAGACAGAGACAGATCCATTCGATTAGTGAACGGATCTCGACGGTATCGCCGAA
TTCACAAATGGCAGTATTCATCCACAATTTTAAAAGAAAAGGGGGGATTGGGGGGTACAGTGCAGGGGAA
AGAATAGTAGACATAATAGCAACAGACATACAAACTAAAGAATTACAAAAACAAATTACAAAAATTCAAA
ATTTTCGGGTTTATTACAGGGACAGCAGAGATCCAGTTTGGACTAGTCGTGAGGCTCCGGTGCCCGTCAG
TGGGCAGAGCGCACATCGCCCACAGTCCCCGAGAAGTTGGGGGGAGGGGTCGGCAATTGAACCGGTGCCT
AGAGAAGGTGGCGCGGGGTAAACTGGGAAAGTGATGTCGTGTACTGGCTCCGCCTTTTTCCCGAGGGTGG
GGGAGAACCGTATATAAGTGCAGTAGTCGCCGTGAACGTTCTTTTTCGCAACGGGTTTGCCGCCAGAACA
CAGGTAAGTGCCGTGTGTGGTTCCCGCGGGCCTGGCCTCTTTACGGGTTATGGCCCTTGCGTGCCTTGAA
TTACTTCCACCTGGCTGCAGTACGTGATTCTTGATCCCGAGCTTCGGGTTGGAAGTGGGTGGGAGAGTTC
GAGGCCTTGCGCTTAAGGAGCCCCTTCGCCTCGTGCTTGAGTTGAGGCCTGGCCTGGGCGCTGGGGCCGC
CGCGTGCGAATCTGGTGGCACCTTCGCGCCTGTCTCGCTGCTTTCGATAAGTCTCTAGCCATTTAAAATT
TTTGATGACCTGCTGCGACGCTTTTTTTCTGGCAAGATAGTCTTGTAAATGCGGGCCAAGATCTGCACAC
TGGTATTTCGGTTTTTGGGGCCGCGGGCGGCGACGGGGCCCGTGCGTCCCAGCGCACATGTTCGGCGAGG
CGGGGCCTGCGAGCGCGGCCACCGAGAATCGGACGGGGGTAGTCTCAAGCTGGCCGGCCTGCTCTGGTGC
CTGGCCTCGCGCCGCCGTGTATCGCCCCGCCCTGGGCGGCAAGGCTGGCCCGGTCGGCACCAGTTGCGTG
AGCGGAAAGATGGCCGCTTCCCGGCCCTGCTGCAGGGAGCTCAAAATGGAGGACGCGGCGCTCGGGAGAG
CGGGCGGGTGAGTCACCCACACAAAGGAAAAGGGCCTTTCCGTCCTCAGCCGTCGCTTCATGTGACTCCA
CGGAGTACCGGGCGCCGTCCAGGCACCTCGATTAGTTCTCGAGCTTTTGGAGTACGTCGTCTTTAGGTTG
GGGGGAGGGGTTTTATGCGATGGAGTTTCCCCACACTGAGTGGGTGGAGACTGAAGTTAGGCCAGCTTGG
CACTTGATGTAATTCTCCTTGGAATTTGCCCTTTTTGAGTTTGGATCTTGGTTCATTCTCAAGCCTCAGA
CAGTGGTTCAAAGTTTTTTTCTTCCATTTCAGGTGTCGTGAAGCGGCCCTGCAGATATCAACAAGTTTGT
ACAAAAAAGCAGGCACCATGACATCGCGGAGATGGTTTCACCCAAATATCACTGGTGTGGAGGCAGAAAA
CCTACTGTTGACAAGAGGAGTTGATGGCAGTTTTTTGGCAAGGCCTAGTAAAAGTAACCCTGGAGACTTC
ACACTTTCCGTTAGAAGAAATGGAGCTGTCACCCACATCAAGATTCAGAACACTGGTGATTACTATGACC
TGTATGGAGGGGAGAAATTTGCCACTTTGGCTCAGTTGGTCCAGTATTACATGGAACATCACGGGCAATT
AAAAGAGAAGAATGGAGATGTCATTGAGCTTAAATATCCTCTGAACTGTGCAGATCCTACCTCTGAAAGG
TGGTTTCATGGACATCTCTCTGGGAAAGAAGCAGAGAAATTATTAACTGAAAAAGGAAAACATGGTAGTT
TTCTTGTACGAGAGAGCCAGAGCCACCCTGGAGATTTTGTTCTTTCTGTGCGCACTGGTGATGACAAAGG
GGAGAGCAATGACGGCAAGTCTAAAGTGACCCATGTTATGATTCGCTGTCAGGAACTGAAATACGACGTT
GGTGGAGGAGAACGGTTTGATTCTTTGACAGATCTTGTGGAACATTATAAGAAGAATCCTATGGTGGAAA
CATTGGGTACAGTACTACAACTCAAGCAGCCCCTTAACACGACTCGTATAAATGCTGCTGAAATAGAAAG
CAGAGTTCGAGAACTAAGCAAATTAGCTGAGACCACAGATAAAGTCAAACAAGGCTTTTGGGAAGAATTT
GAGACACTACAACAACAGGAGTGCAAACTTCTCTACAGCCGAAAAGAGGGTCAAAGGCAAGAAAACAAAA
ACAAAAATAGATATAAAAACATCCTGCCCTTTGATCATACCAGGGTTGTCCTACACGATGGTGATCCCAA
TGAGCCTGTTTCAGATTACATCAATGCAAATATCATCATGCCTGAATTTGAAACCAAGTGCAACAATTCA
AAGCCCAAAAAGAGTTACATTGCCACACAAGGCTGCCTGCAAAACACGGTGAATGACTTTTGGCGGATGG
TGTTCCAAGAAAACTCCCGAGTGATTGTCATGACAACGAAAGAAGTGGAGAGAGGAAAGAGTAAATGTGT
CAAATACTGGCCTGATGAGTATGCTCTAAAAGAATATGGCGTCATGCGTGTTAGGAACGTCAAAGAAAGC
GCCGCTCATGACTATACGCTAAGAGAACTTAAACTTTCAAAGGTTGGACAAGGGAATACGGAGAGAACGG
TCTGGCAATACCACTTTCGGACCTGGCCGGACCACGGCGTGCCCAGCGACCCTGGGGGCGTGCTGGACTT
CCTGGAGGAGGTGCACCATAAGCAGGAGAGCATCATGGATGCAGGGCCGGTCGTGGTGCACTGCAGGTAG
AACCCAGCTTTCTTGTACAAAGTGGTGATATCCAATTAACCCTCACTAAAGGTTGTGAATGATTAATGAA
TAGAAGCCCTATAGTGAGTCGTATTACCACCCAACTTTTCTATACAAAGTGGTTGATATCCAGCACAGTG
GCGGCCGCTCGAGTCTAGAGGGCCCGCGGTTCGAAGGTAAGCCTATCCCTAACCCTCTCCTCGGTCTCGA
TTCTACGCGTACCGGTTAGTAATGAGATCCCTCCCCCCCCCCTAACGTTACTGGCCGAAGCCGCTTGGAA
TAAGGCCGGTGTGCGTTTGTCTATATGTTATTTTCCACCATATTGCCGTCTTTTGGCAATGTGAGGGCCC
GGAAACCTGGCCCTGTCTTCTTGACGAGCATTCCTAGGGGTCTTTCCCCTCTCGCCAAAGGAATGCAAGG
TCTGTTGAATGTCGTGAAGGAAGCAGTTCCTCTGGAAGCTTCTTGAAGACAAACAACGTCTGTAGCGACC
CTTTGCAGGCAGCGGAACCCCCCACCTGGCGACAGGTGCCTCTGCGGCCAAAAGCCACGTGTATAAGATA
CACCTGCAAAGGCGGCACAACCCCAGTGCCACGTTGTGAGTTGGATAGTTGTGGAAAGAGTCAAATGGCT
CTCCTCAAGCGTATTCAACAAGGGGCTGAAGGATGCCCAGAAGGTACCCCATTGTATGGGATCTGATCTG
GGGCCTCGGTGCACATGCTTTACATGTGTTTAGTCGAGGTTAAAAAAACGTCTAGGCCCCCCGAACCACG
GGGACGTGGTTTTCCTTTGAAAAACACGATGATAATATGGCCACACATATGACCGAGTACAAGCCCACGG
TGCGCCTCGCCACCCGCGACGACGTCCCCAGGGCCGTACGCACCCTCGCCGCCGCGTTCGCCGACTACCC
CGCCACGCGCCACACCGTCGATCCGGACCGCCACATCGAGCGGGTCACCGAGCTGCAAGAACTCTTCCTC
ACGCGCGTCGGGCTCGACATCGGCAAGGTGTGGGTCGCGGACGACGGCGCCGCGGTGGCGGTCTGGACCA
CGCCGGAGAGCGTCGAAGCGGGGGCGGTGTTCGCCGAGATCGGCCCGCGCATGGCCGAGTTGAGCGGTTC
CCGGCTGGCCGCGCAGCAACAGATGGAAGGCCTCCTGGCGCCGCACCGGCCCAAGGAGCCCGCGTGGTTC
CTGGCCACCGTCGGCGTCTCGCCCGACCACCAGGGCAAGGGTCTGGGCAGCGCCGTCGTGCTCCCCGGAG
TGGAGGCGGCCGAGCGCGCCGGGGTGCCCGCCTTCCTGGAGACCTCCGCGCCCCGCAACCTCCCCTTCTA
CGAGCGGCTCGGCTTCACCGTCACCGCCGACGTCGAGGTGCCCGAAGGACCGCGCACCTGGTGCATGACC
CGCAAGCCCGGTGCCTAAATCGATAGATCCTAATCAACCTCTGGATTACAAAATTTGTGAAAGATTGACT
GGTATTCTTAACTATGTTGCTCCTTTTACGCTATGTGGATACGCTGCTTTAATGCCTTTGTATCATGCTA
TTGCTTCCCGTATGGCTTTCATTTTCTCCTCCTTGTATAAATCCTGGTTGCTGTCTCTTTATGAGGAGTT
GTGGCCCGTTGTCAGGCAACGTGGCGTGGTGTGCACTGTGTTTGCTGACGCAACCCCCACTGGTTGGGGC
ATTGCCACCACCTGTCAGCTCCTTTCCGGGACTTTCGCTTTCCCCCTCCCTATTGCCACGGCGGAACTCA
TCGCCGCCTGCCTTGCCCGCTGCTGGACAGGGGCTCGGCTGTTGGGCACTGACAATTCCGTGGTGTTGTC
GGGGAAATCATCGTCCTTTCCTTGGCTGCTCGCCTGTGTTGCCACCTGGATTCTGCGCGGGACGTCCTTC
TGCTACGTCCCTTCGGCCCTCAATCCAGCGGACCTTCCTTCCCGCGGCCTGCTGCCGGCTCTGCGGCCTC
TTCCGCGTCTTCGCCTTCGCCCTCAGACGAGTCGGATCTCCCTTTGGGCCGCCTCCCCGCCTGAGATCCT
TTAAGACCAATGACTTACAAGGCAGCTGTAGATCTTAGCCACTTTTTAAAAGAAAAGGGGGGACTGGAAG
GGCTAATTCACTCCCAACGAAGACAAGATCTGCTTTTTGCTTGTACTGGGTCTCTCTGGTTAGACCAGAT
CTGAGCCTGGGAGCTCTCTGGCTAACTAGGGAACCCACTGCTTAAGCCTCAATAAAGCTTGCCTTGAGTG
CTTCAAGTAGTGTGTGCCCGTCTGTTGTGTGACTCTGGTAACTAGAGATCCCTCAGACCCTTTTAGTCAG
TGTGGAAAATCTCTAGCAGTAGTAGTTCATGTCATCTTATTATTCAGTATTTATAACTTGCAAAGAAATG
AATATCAGAGAGTGAGAGGCCCGGGTTAATTAAGGAAAGGGCTAGATCATTCTTGAAGACGAAAGGGCCT
CGTGATACGCCTATTTTTATAGGTTAATGTCATGATAATAATGGTTTCTTAGACGTCAGGTGGCACTTTT
CGGGGAAATGTGCGCGGAACCCCTATTTGTTTATTTTTCTAAATACATTCAAATATGTATCCGCTCATGA
GACAATAACCCTGATAAATGCTTCAATAATATTGAAAAAGGAAGAGTATGAGTATTCAACATTTCCGTGT
CGCCCTTATTCCCTTTTTTGCGGCATTTTGCCTTCCTGTTTTTGCTCACCCAGAAACGCTGGTGAAAGTA
AAAGATGCTGAAGATCAGTTGGGTGCACGAGTGGGTTACATCGAACTGGATCTCAACAGCGGTAAGATCC
TTGAGAGTTTTCGCCCCGAAGAACGTTTTCCAATGATGAGCACTTTTAAAGTTCTGCTATGTGGCGCGGT
ATTATCCCGTGTTGACGCCGGGCAAGAGCAACTCGGTCGCCGCATACACTATTCTCAGAATGACTTGGTT
GAGTACTCACCAGTCACAGAAAAGCATCTTACGGATGGCATGACAGTAAGAGAATTATGCAGTGCTGCCA
TAACCATGAGTGATAACACTGCGGCCAACTTACTTCTGACAACGATCGGAGGACCGAAGGAGCTAACCGC
TTTTTTGCACAACATGGGGGATCATGTAACTCGCCTTGATCGTTGGGAACCGGAGCTGAATGAAGCCATA
CCAAACGACGAGCGTGACACCACGATGCCTGTAGCAATGGCAACAACGTTGCGCAAACTATTAACTGGCG
AACTACTTACTCTAGCTTCCCGGCAACAATTAATAGACTGGATGGAGGCGGATAAAGTTGCAGGACCACT
TCTGCGCTCGGCCCTTCCGGCTGGCTGGTTTATTGCTGATAAATCTGGAGCCGGTGAGCGTGGGTCTCGC
GGTATCATTGCAGCACTGGGGCCAGATGGTAAGCCCTCCCGTATCGTAGTTATCTACACGACGGGGAGTC
AGGCAACTATGGATGAACGAAATAGACAGATCGCTGAGATAGGTGCCTCACTGATTAAGCATTGGTAACT
GTCAGACCAAGTTTACTCATATATACTTTAGATTGATTTAAAACTTCATTTTTAATTTAAAAGGATCTAG
GTGAAGATCCTTTTTGATAATCTCATGACCAAAATCCCTTAACGTGAGTTTTCGTTCCACTGAGCGTCAG
ACCCCGTAGAAAAGATCAAAGGATCTTCTTGAGATCCTTTTTTTCTGCGCGTAATCTGCTGCTTGCAAAC
AAAAAAACCACCGCTACCAGCGGTGGTTTGTTTGCCGGATCAAGAGCTACCAACTCTTTTTCCGAAGGTA
ACTGGCTTCAGCAGAGCGCAGATACCAAATACTGTTCTTCTAGTGTAGCCGTAGTTAGGCCACCACTTCA
AGAACTCTGTAGCACCGCCTACATACCTCGCTCTGCTAATCCTGTTACCAGTGGCTGCTGCCAGTGGCGA
TAAGTCGTGTCTTACCGGGTTGGACTCAAGACGATAGTTACCGGATAAGGCGCAGCGGTCGGGCTGAACG
GGGGGTTCGTGCACACAGCCCAGCTTGGAGCGAACGACCTACACCGAACTGAGATACCTACAGCGTGAGC
TATGAGAAAGCGCCACGCTTCCCGAAGGGAGAAAGGCGGACAGGTATCCGGTAAGCGGCAGGGTCGGAAC
AGGAGAGCGCACGAGGGAGCTTCCAGGGGGAAACGCCTGGTATCTTTATAGTCCTGTCGGGTTTCGCCAC
CTCTGACTTGAGCGTCGATTTTTGTGATGCTCGTCAGGGGGGCGGAGCCTATGGAAAAACGCCAGCAACG
CGGCCTTTTTACGGTTCCTGGCCTTTTGCTGGCCTTTTGCTCACATGTTCTTTCCTGCGTTATCCCCTGA
TTCTGTGGATAACCGTATTACCGCCTTTGAGTGAGCTGATACCGCTCGCCGCAGCCGAACGACCGAGCGC
AGCGAGTCAGTGAGCGAGGAAGCGGAAGAGCGCCCAATACGCAAACCGCCTCTCCCCGCGCGTTGGCCGA
TTCATTAATGCAGCAAGCTCATGGCTGACTAATTTTTTTTATTTATGCAGAGGCCGAGGCCGCCTCGGCC
TCTGAGCTATTCCAGAAGTAGTGAGGAGGCTTTTTTGGAGGCCTAGGCTTTTGCAAAAAGCTCCCCGTGG
CACGACAGGTTTCCCGACTGGAAAGCGGGCAGTGAGCGCAACGCAATTAATGTGAGTTAGCTCACTCATT
AGGCACCCCAGGCTTTACACTTTATGCTTCCGGCTCGTATGTTGTGTGGAATTGTGAGCGGATAACAATT
TCACACAGGAAACAGCTATGACATGATTACGAATTTCACAAATAAAGCATTTTTTTCACTGCATTCTAGT
TGTGGTTTGTCCAAACTCATCAATGTATCTTATCATGTCTGGATCAACTGGATAACTCAAGCTAACCAAA
ATCATCCCAAACTTCCCACCCCATACCCTATTACCACTGCCAATTACCTGTGGTTTCATTTACTCTAAAC
CTGTGATTCCTCTGAATTATTTTCATTTTAAAGAAATTGTATTTGTTAAATATGTACTACAAACTTAGTA
GT
Features (pLannotate 1.2.2; 30 found; start..end, strand, type, name):
    377..634     +  LTR            5' LTR (truncated): truncated 5' long terminal repeat (LTR) from HIV-1
    681..806     +  misc_feature   HIV-1 Ψ: packaging signal of human immunodeficiency virus type 1
    790..1128    +  CDS            HIV-1 gag (fragment): gag protein from human immunodeficiency virus 1; gag
   1303..1536    +  misc_feature   RRE: The Rev response element (RRE) of HIV-1 allows for Rev-dependent mRNA export from the nucleus to the cytoplasm.
   1913..2013    +  CDS            Rev (fragment): human immunodeficiency virus 1 (HIV-1) Rev protein; rev; enhances nuclear export of unspliced and incompletely spliced viral mRNAs
   2058..2175    +  misc_feature   cPPT/CTS: central polypurine tract and central termination sequence of HIV-1
   2223..3401    +  promoter       EF-1α promoter: strong constitutive promoter for human elongation factor EF-1α
   3422..3442    +  protein_bind   attB1: mutant version of attB; core recombination site for the Gateway® BP reaction BP Clonase™
   3448..4824    +  CDS            PTPN11 (fragment): PTN11_HUMAN - Also known as PTP2C, SHPTP2. Experimental evidence at protein level: Swiss-Prot protein existence level 1. Acts downstream of various receptor and cytoplasmic protein tyrosine kinases to participate in the signal transduction from the cell surface to the nucleus (PubMed:10655584, PubMed:18559669, PubMed:18829466, PubMed:26742426, PubMed:28074573). Positively regulates MAPK signal transduction pathway (PubMed:28074573). Dephosphorylates GAB1, ARHGAP35 and EGFR (PubMed:28074573). Dephosphorylates ROCK2 at 'Tyr-722' resulting in stimulation of its RhoA binding activity (PubMed:18559
   4832..4856    -  protein_bind   attB2: mutant version of attB; recombination site for the Gateway® BP reaction BP Clonase™
   4864..4882    +  promoter       T3 promoter: promoter for bacteriophage T3 RNA polymerase
   4908..4926    -  promoter       T7 promoter: promoter for bacteriophage T7 RNA polymerase
   4932..4950    -  protein_bind   attB4 (fragment): mutant version of attB; core recombination site for the Gateway® BP reaction BP Clonase™
   5006..5047    +  CDS            V5 tag: epitope tag from simian virus 5
   5173..5635    +  misc_feature   IRES: internal ribosome entry site (IRES) of the encephalomyocarditis virus (EMCV)
   5649..6246    +  CDS            PuroR (fragment): puromycin N-acetyltransferase; pac from Streptomyces; confers resistance to puromycin
   6262..6850    +  misc_feature   WPRE: woodchuck hepatitis virus posttranscriptional regulatory element
   6858..6923    +  CDS            nef (fragment): NEF_HV1Z2 - Experimental evidence at protein level: Swiss-Prot protein existence level 1. Extracellular Nef protein targets CD4(+) T-lymphocytes for apoptosis by interacting with CXCR4 surface receptors. From Human immunodeficiency virus type 1 group M subtype D (isolate Z2/CDC-Z34) (HIV-1).
   6925..7158    +  LTR            3' LTR (ΔU3): self-inactivating 3' long terminal repeat (LTR) from HIV-1
   7363..7467    +  promoter       AmpR promoter: bla
   7468..8328    +  CDS            AmpR: β-lactamase; bla; confers resistance to ampicillin, carbenicillin, and related antibiotics
   8499..9087    +  rep_origin     ori: high-copy-number ColE1/pMB1/pBR322/pUC origin of replication
   9270..9324    +  CDS            lacI (fragment): lac repressor; lacI; The lac repressor binds to the lac operator to inhibit transcription in E. coli. This inhibition can be relieved by adding lactose or isopropyl-β-D-thiogalactopyranoside (IPTG).
   9330..9423    +  rep_origin     SV40 ori (fragment): SV40 origin of replication
   9448..9485    +  CDS            lacI (fragment): lac repressor; lacI; The lac repressor binds to the lac operator to inhibit transcription in E. coli. This inhibition can be relieved by adding lactose or isopropyl-β-D-thiogalactopyranoside (IPTG).
   9498..9519    +  protein_bind   CAP binding site: CAP binding activates transcription in the presence of cAMP. E. coli catabolite activator protein
   9534..9564    +  promoter       lac promoter: promoter for the E. coli lac operon
   9572..9588    +  protein_bind   lac operator: The lac repressor binds to the lac operator to inhibit transcription in E. coli. This inhibition can be relieved by adding lactose or isopropyl-β-D-thiogalactopyranoside (IPTG). lac repressor encoded by lacI
   9622..9705    +  polyA_signal   SV40 poly(A) signal (fragment): SV40 polyadenylation signal
   9872..329     +  CDS            nef (fragment) (across the origin): NEF_HV1BR - Experimental evidence at protein level: Swiss-Prot protein existence level 1. Extracellular Nef protein targets CD4(+) T-lymphocytes for apoptosis by interacting with CXCR4 surface receptors (PubMed:14990729). From Human immunodeficiency virus type 1 group M subtype B (isolate BRU/LAI) (HIV-1).
