[The description below was written by a language model from this plasmid's Addgene catalogue record and pLannotate feature annotations shown in this document.]
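Description:
pHAGE-PTPN11-E76Q is an HIV-1-derived, self-inactivating lentiviral expression plasmid built on the pHAGE backbone to deliver a mutant allele of human PTPN11, which encodes the tyrosine phosphatase SHP2, a positive regulator of MAPK signalling. It is propagated in E. coli through a high-copy ColE1/pUC-type origin and selected with ampicillin via the bla gene. The backbone also carries remnants of lac regulatory sequences and fragments of the SV40 origin and polyadenylation signal.

The viral transfer region is bounded by a truncated 5' LTR and a ΔU3 3' LTR, whose deletion inactivates LTR promoter activity after integration. It contains the Ψ packaging signal with a short gag fragment, the Rev response element for Rev-dependent nuclear export of the genomic RNA, and the cPPT/CTS element that aids nuclear import. Within this frame, the constitutive EF-1α promoter drives the PTPN11 open reading frame carrying the E76Q substitution. The insert was introduced by Gateway recombination and is therefore flanked by attB1 and attB2 sites. The annotation tool marks the coding sequence as a fragment, so the exact extent or isoform of the ORF is not clear from the table.

Downstream lie short T3 and T7 promoter sequences, a partial attB4 site and a V5 epitope sequence; the record does not indicate whether the V5 tag is fused in frame to the insert. An EMCV IRES then directs translation of puromycin N-acetyltransferase from the same transcript, allowing puromycin selection of transduced cells, and a WPRE enhances transcript expression. The construct is intended for lentiviral expression of PTPN11 E76Q in mammalian cells and comes from a systematic effort to functionally annotate somatic cancer mutations.
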