Addgene plasmid #116642: pHAGE-PTPN11-E76Q
Purpose: Lentiviral expression of PTPN11 E76Q
Depositing lab: Gordon Mills & Kenneth Scott. Depositing organization: Baylor College of Medicine. Publication: Systematic Functional Annotation of Somatic Mutations in Cancer. Ng PK, Li J, Jeong KJ, Shao S, Chen H, Tsang YH, Sengupta S, Wang Z, Bhavana VH, Tran R, Soewito S, Minussi DC, Moreno D, Kong K, Dogruluk T, Lu H, Gao J, Tokheim C, Zhou DC, Johnson AM, Zeng J, Ip CKM, Ju Z, Wester M, Yu S, Li Y, Vellano CP, Schultz N, Karchin R, Ding L, Lu Y, Cheung LWT, Chen K, Shaw KR, Meric-Bernstam F, Scott KL, Yi S, Sahni N, Liang H, Mills GB. Cancer Cell. 2018 Mar 12;33(3):450-462.e10. doi: 10.1016/j.ccell.2018.01.021. PubMed 29533785.
Backbone
  Vector backbone: pHAGE
  Vector type: Lentiviral
Growth in bacteria
  Bacterial resistance: Ampicillin, 100 μg/mL
  Growth temperature: 37°C
  Growth strain: Stbl3
  Copy number: High Copy
Gene/Insert
  Gene/Insert name: PTPN11
  Species: H. sapiens (human)
  Mutation: E76Q
  Entrez Gene: PTPN11 (a.k.a. BPTP3, CFC, JMML, METCDS, NS1, PTP-1D, PTP2C, SH-PTP2, SH-PTP3, SHP2)
  Cloning method: Gateway Cloning
Terms and licenses: Academic/Nonprofit Terms; Industry Terms: Not Available to Industry
How to cite: pHAGE-PTPN11-E76Q was a gift from Gordon Mills & Kenneth Scott (Addgene plasmid # 116642 ; http://n2t.net/addgene:116642 ; RRID:Addgene_116642)
