>Addgene plasmid #116642 | pHAGE-PTPN11-E76Q | depositor partial sequence | sequence record 219517 | insert
ATGACATCGCGGAGATGGTTTCACCCAAATATCACTGGTGTGGAGGCAGAAAACCTACTGTTGACAAGAG
GAGTTGATGGCAGTTTTTTGGCAAGGCCTAGTAAAAGTAACCCTGGAGACTTCACACTTTCCGTTAGAAG
AAATGGAGCTGTCACCCACATCAAGATTCAGAACACTGGTGATTACTATGACCTGTATGGAGGGGAGAAA
TTTGCCACTTTGGCTCAGTTGGTCCAGTATTACATGGAACATCACGGGCAATTAAAAGAGAAGAATGGAG
ATGTCATTGAGCTTAAATATCCTCTGAACTGTGCAGATCCTACCTCTGAAAGGTGGTTTCATGGACATCT
CTCTGGGAAAGAAGCAGAGAAATTATTAACTGAAAAAGGAAAACATGGTAGTTTTCTTGTACGAGAGAGC
CAGAGCCACCCTGGAGATTTTGTTCTTTCTGTGCGCACTGGTGATGACAAAGGGGAGAGCAATGACGGCA
AGTCTAAAGTGACCCATGTTATGATTCGCTGTCAGGAACTGAAATACGACGTTGGTGGAGGAGAACGGTT
TGATTCTTTGACAGATCTTGTGGAACATTATAAGAAGAATCCTATGGTGGAAACATTGGGTACAGTACTA
CAACTCAAGCAGCCCCTTAACACGACTCGTATAAATGCTGCTGAAATAGAAAGCAGAGTTCGAGAACTAA
GCAAATTAGCTGAGACCACAGATAAAGTCAAACAAGGCTTTTGGGAAGAATTTGAGACACTACAACAACA
GGAGTGCAAACTTCTCTACAGCCGAAAAGAGGGTCAAAGGCAAGAAAACAAAAACAAAAATAGATATAAA
AACATCCTGCCCTTTGATCATACCAGGGTTGTCCTACACGATGGTGATCCCAATGAGCCTGTTTCAGATT
ACATCAATGCAAATATCATCATGCCTGAATTTGAAACCAAGTGCAACAATTCAAAGCCCAAAAAGAGTTA
CATTGCCACACAAGGCTGCCTGCAAAACACGGTGAATGACTTTTGGCGGATGGTGTTCCAAGAAAACTCC
CGAGTGATTGTCATGACAACGAAAGAAGTGGAGAGAGGAAAGAGTAAATGTGTCAAATACTGGCCTGATG
AGTATGCTCTAAAAGAATATGGCGTCATGCGTGTTAGGAACGTCAAAGAAAGCGCCGCTCATGACTATAC
GCTAAGAGAACTTAAACTTTCAAAGGTTGGACAAGGGAATACGGAGAGAACGGTCTGGCAATACCACTTT
CGGACCTGGCCGGACCACGGCGTGCCCAGCGACCCTGGGGGCGTGCTGGACTTCCTGGAGGAGGTGCACC
ATAAGCAGGAGAGCATCATGGATGCAGGGCCGGTCGTGGTGCACTGCAGGTGA
